>Addgene plasmid #175860 | pTHAP12-N1.1.2-gDNA | addgene full sequence | sequence record 346388 | Addgene NGS Result
GGGGCGGGGGGGGGGGAGGCGGAGAGGTGCGGCGGCAGCCAATCAGAGCGGCGCGCTCCGAAAGTTTCCT
TTTATGGCGAGGCGGCGGCGGCGGCGGCCCTATAAAAAGCGAAGCGCGCGGCGGGCGGGAGTCGCTGCGC
GCTGCCTTCGCCCCGTGCCCCGCTCCGCCGCCGCCTCGCGCCGCCCGCCCCGGCTCTGACTGACCGCGTT
ACTCCCACAGGTGAGCGGGCGGGACGGCCCTTCTCCTCCGGGCTGTAATTAGCTGAGCAAGAGGTAAGGG
TTTAAGGGATGGTTGGTTGGTGGGGTATTAATGTTTAATTACCTGGAGCACCTGCCTGAAATCACTTTTT
TTCAGGTTGGACCGGTGCCACCATGGACTATAAGGACCACGACGGAGACTACAAGGATCATGATATTGAT
TACAAAGACGATGACGATAAGATGGCCCCAAAGAAGAAGCGGAAGGTCGGTATCCACGGAGTCCCAGCAG
CCGACAAGAAGTACAGCATCGGCCTGGCCATCGGCACCAACTCTGTGGGCTGGGCCGTGATCACCGACGA
GTACAAGGTGCCCAGCAAGAAATTCAAGGTGCTGGGCAACACCGACCGGCACAGCATCAAGAAGAACCTG
ATCGGAGCCCTGCTGTTCGACAGCGGCGAAACAGCCGAGGCCACCCGGCTGAAGAGAACCGCCAGAAGAA
GATACACCAGACGGAAGAACCGGATCTGCTATCTGCAAGAGATCTTCAGCAACGAGATGGCCAAGGTGGA
CGACAGCTTCTTCCACAGACTGGAAGAGTCCTTCCTGGTGGAAGAGGATAAGAAGCACGAGCGGCACCCC
ATCTTCGGCAACATCGTGGACGAGGTGGCCTACCACGAGAAGTACCCCACCATCTACCACCTGAGAAAGA
AACTGGTGGACAGCACCGACAAGGCCGACCTGCGGCTGATCTATCTGGCCCTGGCCCACATGATCAAGTT
CCGGGGCCACTTCCTGATCGAGGGCGACCTGAACCCCGACAACAGCGACGTGGACAAGCTGTTCATCCAG
CTGGTGCAGACCTACAACCAGCTGTTCGAGGAAAACCCCATCAACGCCAGCGGCGTGGACGCCAAGGCCA
TCCTGTCTGCCAGACTGAGCAAGAGCAGACGGCTGGAAAATCTGATCGCCCAGCTGCCCGGCGAGAAGAA
GAATGGCCTGTTCGGCAACCTGATTGCCCTGAGCCTGGGCCTGACCCCCAACTTCAAGAGCAACTTCGAC
CTGGCCGAGGATGCCAAACTGCAGCTGAGCAAGGACACCTACGACGACGACCTGGACAACCTGCTGGCCC
AGATCGGCGACCAGTACGCCGACCTGTTTCTGGCCGCCAAGAACCTGTCCGACGCCATCCTGCTGAGCGA
CATCCTGAGAGTGAACACCGAGATCACCAAGGCCCCCCTGAGCGCCTCTATGATCAAGAGATACGACGAG
CACCACCAGGACCTGACCCTGCTGAAAGCTCTCGTGCGGCAGCAGCTGCCTGAGAAGTACAAAGAGATTT
TCTTCGACCAGAGCAAGAACGGCTACGCCGGCTACATTGACGGCGGAGCCAGCCAGGAAGAGTTCTACAA
GTTCATCAAGCCCATCCTGGAAAAGATGGACGGCACCGAGGAACTGCTCGTGAAGCTGAACAGAGAGGAC
CTGCTGCGGAAGCAGCGGACCTTCGACAACGGCAGCATCCCCCACCAGATCCACCTGGGAGAGCTGCACG
CCATTCTGCGGCGGCAGGAAGATTTTTACCCATTCCTGAAGGACAACCGGGAAAAGATCGAGAAGATCCT
GACCTTCCGCATCCCCTACTACGTGGGCCCTCTGGCCAGGGGAAACAGCAGATTCGCCTGGATGACCAGA
AAGAGCGAGGAAACCATCACCCCCTGGAACTTCGAGGAAGTGGTGGACAAGGGCGCTTCCGCCCAGAGCT
TCATCGAGCGGATGACCAACTTCGATAAGAACCTGCCCAACGAGAAGGTGCTGCCCAAGCACAGCCTGCT
GTACGAGTACTTCACCGTGTATAACGAGCTGACCAAAGTGAAATACGTGACCGAGGGAATGAGAAAGCCC
GCCTTCCTGAGCGGCGAGCAGAAAAAGGCCATCGTGGACCTGCTGTTCAAGACCAACCGGAAAGTGACCG
TGAAGCAGCTGAAAGAGGACTACTTCAAGAAAATCGAGTGCTTCGACTCCGTGGAAATCTCCGGCGTGGA
AGATCGGTTCAACGCCTCCCTGGGCACATACCACGATCTGCTGAAAATTATCAAGGACAAGGACTTCCTG
GACAATGAGGAAAACGAGGACATTCTGGAAGATATCGTGCTGACCCTGACACTGTTTGAGGACAGAGAGA
TGATCGAGGAACGGCTGAAAACCTATGCCCACCTGTTCGACGACAAAGTGATGAAGCAGCTGAAGCGGCG
GAGATACACCGGCTGGGGCAGGCTGAGCCGGAAGCTGATCAACGGCATCCGGGACAAGCAGTCCGGCAAG
ACAATCCTGGATTTCCTGAAGTCCGACGGCTTCGCCAACAGAAACTTCATGCAGCTGATCCACGACGACA
GCCTGACCTTTAAAGAGGACATCCAGAAAGCCCAGGTGTCCGGCCAGGGCGATAGCCTGCACGAGCACAT
TGCCAATCTGGCCGGCAGCCCCGCCATTAAGAAGGGCATCCTGCAGACAGTGAAGGTGGTGGACGAGCTC
GTGAAAGTGATGGGCCGGCACAAGCCCGAGAACATCGTGATCGAAATGGCCAGAGAGAACCAGACCACCC
AGAAGGGACAGAAGAACAGCCGCGAGAGAATGAAGCGGATCGAAGAGGGCATCAAAGAGCTGGGCAGCCA
GATCCTGAAAGAACACCCCGTGGAAAACACCCAGCTGCAGAACGAGAAGCTGTACCTGTACTACCTGCAG
AATGGGCGGGATATGTACGTGGACCAGGAACTGGACATCAACCGGCTGTCCGACTACGATGTGGACCATA
TCGTGCCTCAGAGCTTTCTGAAGGACGACTCCATCGACAACAAGGTGCTGACCAGAAGCGACAAGAACCG
GGGCAAGAGCGACAACGTGCCCTCCGAAGAGGTCGTGAAGAAGATGAAGAACTACTGGCGGCAGCTGCTG
AACGCCAAGCTGATTACCCAGAGAAAGTTCGACAATCTGACCAAGGCCGAGAGAGGCGGCCTGAGCGAAC
TGGATAAGGCCGGCTTCATCAAGAGACAGCTGGTGGAAACCCGGCAGATCACAAAGCACGTGGCACAGAT
CCTGGACTCCCGGATGAACACTAAGTACGACGAGAATGACAAGCTGATCCGGGAAGTGAAAGTGATCACC
CTGAAGTCCAAGCTGGTGTCCGATTTCCGGAAGGATTTCCAGTTTTACAAAGTGCGCGAGATCAACAACT
ACCACCACGCCCACGACGCCTACCTGAACGCCGTCGTGGGAACCGCCCTGATCAAAAAGTACCCTAAGCT
GGAAAGCGAGTTCGTGTACGGCGACTACAAGGTGTACGACGTGCGGAAGATGATCGCCAAGAGCGAGCAG
GAAATCGGCAAGGCTACCGCCAAGTACTTCTTCTACAGCAACATCATGAACTTTTTCAAGACCGAGATTA
CCCTGGCCAACGGCGAGATCCGGAAGCGGCCTCTGATCGAGACAAACGGCGAAACCGGGGAGATCGTGTG
GGATAAGGGCCGGGATTTTGCCACCGTGCGGAAAGTGCTGAGCATGCCCCAAGTGAATATCGTGAAAAAG
ACCGAGGTGCAGACAGGCGGCTTCAGCAAAGAGTCTATCCTGCCCAAGAGGAACAGCGATAAGCTGATCG
CCAGAAAGAAGGACTGGGACCCTAAGAAGTACGGCGGCTTCGACAGCCCCACCGTGGCCTATTCTGTGCT
GGTGGTGGCCAAAGTGGAAAAGGGCAAGTCCAAGAAACTGAAGAGTGTGAAAGAGCTGCTGGGGATCACC
ATCATGGAAAGAAGCAGCTTCGAGAAGAATCCCATCGACTTTCTGGAAGCCAAGGGCTACAAAGAAGTGA
AAAAGGACCTGATCATCAAGCTGCCTAAGTACTCCCTGTTCGAGCTGGAAAACGGCCGGAAGAGAATGCT
GGCCTCTGCCGGCGAACTGCAGAAGGGAAACGAACTGGCCCTGCCCTCCAAATATGTGAACTTCCTGTAC
CTGGCCAGCCACTATGAGAAGCTGAAGGGCTCCCCCGAGGATAATGAGCAGAAACAGCTGTTTGTGGAAC
AGCACAAGCACTACCTGGACGAGATCATCGAGCAGATCAGCGAGTTCTCCAAGAGAGTGATCCTGGCCGA
CGCTAATCTGGACAAAGTGCTGTCCGCCTACAACAAGCACCGGGATAAGCCCATCAGAGAGCAGGCCGAG
AATATCATCCACCTGTTTACCCTGACCAATCTGGGAGCCCCTGCCGCCTTCAAGTACTTTGACACCACCA
TCGACCGGAAGAGGTACACCAGCACCAAAGAGGTGCTGGACGCCACCCTGATCCACCAGAGCATCACCGG
CCTGTACGAGACACGGATCGACCTGTCTCAGCTGGGAGGCGACAAAAGGCCGGCGGCCACGAAAAAGGCC
GGCCAGGCAAAAAAGAAAAAGGAATTCGGCAGTGGAGAGGGCAGAGGAAGTCTGCTAACATGCGGTGACG
TCGAGGAGAATCCTGGCCCAATGACCGAGTACAAGCCCACGGTGCGCCTCGCCACCCGCGACGACGTCCC
CAGGGCCGTACGCACCCTCGCCGCCGCGTTCGCCGACTACCCCGCCACGCGCCACACCGTCGATCCGGAC
CGCCACATCGAGCGGGTCACCGAGCTGCAAGAACTCTTCCTCACGCGCGTCGGGCTCGACATCGGCAAGG
TGTGGGTCGCGGACGACGGCGCCGCGGTGGCGGTCTGGACCACGCCGGAGAGCGTCGAAGCGGGGGCGGT
GTTCGCCGAGATCGGCCCGCGCATGGCCGAGTTGAGCGGTTCCCGGCTGGCCGCGCAGCAACAGATGGAA
GGCCTCCTGGCGCCGCACCGGCCCAAGGAGCCCGCGTGGTTCCTGGCCACCGTCGGAGTCTCGCCCGACC
ACCAGGGCAAGGGTCTGGGCAGCGCCGTCGTGCTCCCCGGAGTGGAGGCGGCCGAGCGCGCCGGGGTGCC
CGCCTTCCTGGAGACCTCCGCGCCCCGCAACCTCCCCTTCTACGAGCGGCTCGGCTTCACCGTCACCGCC
GACGTCGAGGTGCCCGAAGGACCGCGCACCTGGTGCATGACCCGCAAGCCCGGTGCCTGAGAATTCTAAC
TAGAGCTCGCTGATCAGCCTCGACTGTGCCTTCTAGTTGCCAGCCATCTGTTGTTTGCCCCTCCCCCGTG
CCTTCCTTGACCCTGGAAGGTGCCACTCCCACTGTCCTTTCCTAATAAAATGAGGAAATTGCATCGCATT
GTCTGAGTAGGTGTCATTCTATTCTGGGGGGTGGGGTGGGGCAGGACAGCAAGGGGGAGGATTGGGAAGA
GAATAGCAGGCATGCTGGGGAGCGGCCGCAGGAACCCCTAGTGATGGAGTTGGCCACTCCCTCTCTGCGC
GCTCGCTCGCTCACTGAGGCCGGGCGACCAAAGGTCGCCCGACGCCCGGGCTTTGCCCGGGCGGCCTCAG
TGAGCGAGCGAGCGCGCAGCTGCCTGCAGGGGCGCCTGATGCGGTATTTTCTCCTTACGCATCTGTGCGG
TATTTCACACCGCATA
[95 nt withheld, positions 5757-5851]
T
[46 nt withheld, positions 5853-5898]
C
[141 nt withheld, positions 5900-6040]
CCTTTGACGTTGGAGTCCACGTTCTTT
[37 nt withheld, positions 6068-6104]
ACTCTATCTCGGGCTATTCTTTTGATTTATAAGGGATTTTGCCGATTTCGGTCTATTGGTTAAAAAATGA
GCTGATTTAACAAAAATTTAACGCGAATTTTAACAAAATATTAACGTTTACAATTTTATGGTGCACTCTC
AGTACAATCTGCTCTGATGCCGCATAGTTAAGCCAGCCCCGACACCCGCCAACACCCGCTGACGCGCCCT
GACGGGCTTGTCTGCTCCCGGCATCCGCTTACAGACAAGCTGTGACCGTCTCCGGGAGCTGCATGTGTCA
GAGGTTTTCACCGTCATCACCGAAACGCGCGAGACGAAAGGGCCTCGTGATACGCCTATTTTTATAGGTT
AATGTCATGATAATAATGGTTTCTTAGACGTCAGGTGGCACTTTTCGGGGAAATGTGCGCGGAACCCCTA
TTTGTTTATTTTTCTAAATACATTCAAATATGTATCCGCTCATGAGACAATAACCCTGATAAATGCTTCA
ATAATATTGAAAAAGGAAGAGTATGAGTATTCAACATTTCCGTGTCGCCCTTATTCCCTTTTTTGCGGCA
TTTTGCCTTCCTGTTTTTGCTCACCCAGAAACGCTGGTGAAAGTAAAAGATGCTGAAGATCAGTTGGGTG
CACGAGTGGGTTACATCGAACTGGATCTCAACAGCGGTAAGATCCTTGAGAGTTTTCGCCCCGAAGAACG
TTTTCCAATGATGAGCACTTTTAAAGTTCTGCTATGTGGCGCGGTATTATCCCGTATTGACGCCGGGCAA
GAGCAACTCGGTCGCCGCATACACTATTCTCAGAATGACTTGGTTGAGTACTCACCAGTCACAGAAAAGC
ATCTTACGGATGGCATGACAGTAAGAGAATTATGCAGTGCTGCCATAACCATGAGTGATAACACTGCGGC
CAACTTACTTCTGACAACGATCGGAGGACCGAAGGAGCTAACCGCTTTTTTGCACAACATGGGGGATCAT
GTAACTCGCCTTGATCGTTGGGAACCGGAGCTGAATGAAGCCATACCAAACGACGAGCGTGACACCACGA
TGCCTGTAGCAATGGCAACAACGTTGCGCAAACTATTAACTGGCGAACTACTTACTCTAGCTTCCCGGCA
ACAATTAATAGACTGGATGGAGGCGGATAAAGTTGCAGGACCACTTCTGCGCTCGGCCCTTCCGGCTGGC
TGGTTTATTGCTGATAAATCTGGAGCCGGTGAGCGTGGAAGCCGCGGTATCATTGCAGCACTGGGGCCAG
ATGGTAAGCCCTCCCGTATCGTAGTTATCTACACGACGGGGAGTCAGGCAACTATGGATGAACGAAATAG
ACAGATCGCTGAGATAGGTGCCTCACTGATTAAGCATTGGTAACTGTCAGACCAAGTTTACTCATATATA
CTTTAGATTGATTTAAAACTTCATTTTTAATTTAAAAGGATCTAGGTGAAGATCCTTTTTGATAATCTCA
TGACCAAAATCCCTTAACGTGAGTTTTCGTTCCACTGAGCGTCAGACCCCGTAGAAAAGATCAAAGGATC
TTCTTGAGATCCTTTTTTTCTGCGCGTAATCTGCTGCTTGCAAACAAAAAAACCACCGCTACCAGCGGTG
GTTTGTTTGCCGGATCAAGAGCTACCAACTCTTTTTCCGAAGGTAACTGGCTTCAGCAGAGCGCAGATAC
CAAATACTGTTCTTCTAGTGTAGCCGTAGTTAGGCCACCACTTCAAGAACTCTGTAGCACCGCCTACATA
CCTCGCTCTGCTAATCCTGTTACCAGTGGCTGCTGCCAGTGGCGATAAGTCGTGTCTTACCGGGTTGGAC
TCAAGACGATAGTTACCGGATAAGGCGCAGCGGTCGGGCTGAACGGGGGGTTCGTGCACACAGCCCAGCT
TGGAGCGAACGACCTACACCGAACTGAGATACCTACAGCGTGAGCTATGAGAAAGCGCCACGCTTCCCGA
AGGGAGAAAGGCGGACAGGTATCCGGTAAGCGGCAGGGTCGGAACAGGAGAGCGCACGAGGGAGCTTCCA
GGGGGAAACGCCTGGTATCTTTATAGTCCTGTCGGGTTTCGCCACCTCTGACTTGAGCGTCGATTTTTGT
GATGCTCGTCAGGGGGGCGGAGCCTATGGAAAAACGCCAGCAACGCGGCCTTTTTACGGTTCCTGGCCTT
TTGCTGGCCTTTTGCTCACATGTGAGGGCCTATTTCCCATGATTCCTTCATATTTGCATATACGATACAA
GGCTGTTAGAGAGATAATTGGAATTAATTTGACTGTAAACACAAAGATATTAGTACAAAATACGTGACGT
AGAAAGTAATAATTTCTTGGGTAGTTTGCAGTTTTAAAATTATGTTTTAAAATGGACTATCATATGCTTA
CCGTAACTTGAAAGTATTTCGATTTCTTGGCTTTATATATCTTGTGGAAAGGACGAAACACCGACAGTTT
CGGAATTATCTGTGTTTTAGAGCTAGAAATAGCAAGTTAAAATAAGGCTAGTCCGTTATCAACTTGAAAA
AGTGGCACCGAGTCGGTGCTTTTTTGTTTTAGAGCTAGAAATAGCAAGTTAAAATAAGGCTAGTCCGTTT
TTAGCGCGTGCGCCAATTCTGCAGACAAATGGCTCTAGAGGTACCCGTTACATAACTTACGGTAAATGGC
CCGCCTGGCTGACCGCCCAACGACCCCCGCCCATTGACGTCAATAGTAACGCCAATAGGGACTTTCCATT
GACGTCAATGGGTGGAGTATTTACGGTAAACTGCCCACTTGGCAGTACATCAAGTGTATCATATGCCAAG
TACGCCCCCTATTGACGTCAATGACGGTAAATGGCCCGCCTGGCATTGTGCCCAGTACATGACCTTATGG
GACTTTCCTACTTGGCAGTACATCTACGTATTAGTCATCGCTATTACCATGGTCGAGGTGAGCCCCACGT
TCTGCTTCACTCTCCCCATCTCCCCCCCCTCCCCACCCCCAATTTTGTATTTATTTATTTTTTAATTATT
TTGTGCAGCGATG
Features (pLannotate 1.2.2; 20 found; start..end, strand, type, name):
      1..127     +  promoter       chicken β-actin promoter (fragment): contains a 21-bp deletion relative to the standard chicken β-actin promoter
    128..355     +  intron         hybrid intron: hybrid between chicken β-actin (CBA) and minute virus of mice (MMV) introns (Gray et al., 2011)
    493..2208    +  CDS            Cas9(N): N-terminal portion of Streptococcus pyogenes Cas9 (Zetsche et al., 2015)
   2095..4593    +  CDS            Cas9(C): C-terminal portion of Streptococcus pyogenes Cas9 (Zetsche et al., 2015)
   4594..4641    +  CDS            nucleoplasmin NLS: bipartite nuclear localization signal from nucleoplasmin
   4711..5310    +  CDS            PuroR (fragment): puromycin N-acetyltransferase; pac from Streptomyces; confers resistance to puromycin
   5344..5455    +  polyA_signal   bGH poly(A) signal: bovine growth hormone polyadenylation signal
   5560..5700    +  repeat_region  AAV2 ITR: inverted terminal repeat of adeno-associated virus serotype 2 inverted
   5705..5756    -  misc_feature   bom (fragment): basis of mobility region from pBR322
   5775..6230    +  rep_origin     f1 ori (sequence partly withheld): f1 bacteriophage origin of replication; arrow indicates direction of (+) strand synthesis
   6231..6280    -  misc_feature   bom (fragment): basis of mobility region from pBR322
   6382..6417    -  CDS            rop (fragment): Rop protein, which maintains plasmids at low copy number; rop
   6512..6616    +  promoter       AmpR promoter: bla
   6617..7477    +  CDS            AmpR: β-lactamase; bla; confers resistance to ampicillin, carbenicillin, and related antibiotics
   7648..8236    +  rep_origin     ori: high-copy-number ColE1/pMB1/pBR322/pUC origin of replication
   8298..8538    +  promoter       U6 promoter: RNA polymerase III promoter for human U6 snRNA
   8568..8643    +  misc_RNA       gRNA scaffold: guide RNA scaffold for the Streptococcus pyogenes CRISPR/Cas9 system
   8650..8693    +  misc_RNA       gRNA scaffold (fragment): guide RNA scaffold for the Streptococcus pyogenes CRISPR/Cas9 system
   8740..9025    +  enhancer       CMV enhancer: human cytomegalovirus immediate early enhancer; contains an 18-bp deletion relative to the standard CMV enhancer
   9027..16      +  promoter       chicken β-actin promoter (fragment) (across the origin): contains a 21-bp deletion relative to the standard chicken β-actin promoter
