[The description below was written by a language model from this plasmid's Addgene catalogue record and pLannotate feature annotations shown in this document.]
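Description:
pTHAP12-N1.1.2-gDNA is a mammalian CRISPR/Cas9 expression plasmid built on the pX462 backbone, carrying a single guide RNA directed against the human THAP12 gene. It is propagated in E. coli as a high-copy plasmid through a ColE1/pUC-type origin and selected with ampicillin via the β-lactamase gene. An f1 phage origin and a single annotated AAV2 ITR are also present as backbone remnants.

The plasmid contains two expression units. A human U6 RNA polymerase III promoter drives the guide RNA, with the 20-nt THAP12 spacer cloned between BbsI sites (destroyed in the process) immediately upstream of the Streptococcus pyogenes gRNA scaffold. The depositor notes that the listed guide includes the PAM, which is not part of the cloned sequence. A hybrid promoter made of the CMV enhancer, chicken β-actin promoter and a hybrid intron drives S. pyogenes Cas9. The annotation tool split Cas9 into overlapping N- and C-terminal portions, but together they span a continuous coding region, followed by a nucleoplasmin nuclear localization signal. A puromycin N-acetyltransferase coding sequence lies downstream in the same transcription unit, ahead of the bGH polyadenylation signal, allowing puromycin enrichment of transfected cells. The linker joining it to Cas9 is not annotated.

The insert name "Nickase2" indicates that this guide is the second of a pair for a Cas9 nickase strategy, in which two offset nicks together create the break. The feature table does not itself annotate a nickase mutation. The stated purpose is to generate GFP fusion proteins, presumably by knock-in tagging of endogenous THAP12. The GFP donor template is not part of this plasmid.
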