Addgene plasmid #175860: pTHAP12-N1.1.2-gDNA
Purpose: CRISPR/Cas9 plasmid to create GFP fusion proteins
Depositing lab: Barbara Stranger & Kevin White. Depositing organization: University of Chicago.
Backbone
  Vector backbone: pX462
  Backbone manufacturer: addgene ID: 62987
  Vector type: CRISPR
Growth in bacteria
  Bacterial resistance: Ampicillin, 100 μg/mL
  Growth temperature: 37°C
  Growth strain: DH5alpha
  Copy number: High Copy
Gene/Insert
  Gene/Insert name: THAP12-Nickase2
  gRNA/shRNA sequence: ACAGTTTCGGAATTATCTGT(AGG)
  Species: H. sapiens (human)
  Cloning method: Restriction Enzyme; 5′ cloning site BbsI (destroyed during cloning); 3′ cloning site BbsI (destroyed during cloning)
Terms and licenses: Academic/Nonprofit Terms; Industry Terms: Not Available to Industry
Depositor comments: gRNA sequence also includes uncloned PAM
How to cite: pTHAP12-N1.1.2-gDNA was a gift from Barbara Stranger & Kevin White (Addgene plasmid # 175860 ; http://n2t.net/addgene:175860 ; RRID:Addgene_175860)
